Addgene plasmid #241969: ISA410: sfGFP
Purpose: Phagemid for SC101 and sfGFP. Contains p15A, CmR, pac site, AraC, C1, and pBAD.
Depositing lab: Nathan Crook. Depositing organization: North Carolina State University. Publication: Inducible directed evolution of complex phenotypes in bacteria. Al'Abri IS, Haller DJ, Li Z, Crook N. Nucleic Acids Res. 2022 Jun 10;50(10):e58. doi: 10.1093/nar/gkac094. PubMed 35150576.
Backbone
  Vector backbone: p15a, CamR, phagemid
  Vector type: Bacterial Expression, Synthetic Biology ; phagemid
Growth in bacteria
  Bacterial resistance: Chloramphenicol, 25 μg/mL
  Growth temperature: 37°C
  Growth strain: NEB Stable
  Copy number: Low Copy
Gene/Insert
  Gene/Insert name: pSC101-sfGFP
Terms and licenses: Academic/Nonprofit Terms; Industry Terms: Not Available to Industry
How to cite: ISA410: sfGFP was a gift from Nathan Crook (Addgene plasmid # 241969 ; http://n2t.net/addgene:241969 ; RRID:Addgene_241969)
