[The description below was written by a language model from this plasmid's Addgene catalogue record and pLannotate feature annotations shown in this document.]
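Description:
ISA410: sfGFP is a low-copy bacterial phagemid of about 9.6 kb built for expression and synthetic-biology work in E. coli, in the context of an inducible directed evolution system. It is selected with chloramphenicol through a cat gene driven by its own promoter and followed by a lambda t0 terminator. The catalogue describes the backbone origin as p15A. The automated annotation does not label a p15A origin as such and instead reports only short fragments resembling RSF and ColA origins and a bom fragment in that region, which may reflect partial matches to a related origin.

The insert, listed as pSC101-sfGFP, consists of the pSC101 origin with its Rep101 (RepA) initiator gene and a superfolder GFP coding sequence followed by rrnB T1 and T7Te terminators. No promoter for sfGFP is annotated, so the record does not state what drives it.

The phagemid functions come from bacteriophage P1. The pacA gene is annotated, and the catalogue lists a pac packaging site, which allows the DNA to be recognised, cleaved and loaded into P1 particles. The repL gene supports replication from the P1 lytic L-replicon. An araC gene and divergent araBAD promoter provide arabinose-inducible control. By orientation the promoter points toward the phage-derived block, though rrnB T1 and T7Te terminators lie between them, and the record does not explicitly state what it drives. The catalogue also mentions C1, the P1 repressor, which the feature table does not annotate. A fragment annotated as a gin-like invertase and a stray attB1 match are also reported. The design suggests a reporter-bearing cargo for packaging into phage particles and transfer between cells, with sfGFP fluorescence as a readout.
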