Features (pLannotate 1.2.2; 21 found; start..end, strand, type, name):
      1..223     +  rep_origin     pSC101 ori: low-copy replication origin that requires the Rep101 protein
    271..1221    +  CDS            Rep101: RepA protein needed for replication with the pSC101 origin; rep101
   1759..1776    -  terminator     rrnB T1 terminator (fragment): Escherichia coli rrnB; transcription terminator T1 from the E. coli rrnB gene
   1969..1996    -  terminator     T7Te terminator: phage T7 early transcription terminator
   2012..2083    -  terminator     rrnB T1 terminator: transcription terminator T1 from the E. coli rrnB gene
   2095..2808    -  CDS            superfolder GFP: GFP variant that folds robustly even when fused to poorly folded proteins (Pédelacq et al., 2006)
   3580..4767    -  CDS            pacA: PACA_BPP1 - Protein inferred from homology: Swiss-Prot protein existence level 3. Necessary for recognition and cleavage of the phage packaging site (pac), together with the pacB protein. Both are probably the two major subunits of the phage PACase. From Escherichia phage P1 (Bacteriophage P1).
   4863..5666    -  CDS            repL: REPL_BPP1 - Protein predicted: Swiss-Prot protein existence level 4. Essential for L-replicon function. Necessary for initiation of DNA replication from the L-replicon at oriL (Probable). From Escherichia phage P1 (Bacteriophage P1).
   5716..6132    -  CDS            gin (fragment): GIN_BPMU - Experimental evidence at protein level: Swiss-Prot protein existence level 1. Performs inversion of a viral 3 kp segment (G-segment) that encodes two alternate pairs of tail fiber proteins thereby modifying the host specificity of the virus. Binds as a dimer to the viral gix sites which are 34-bp palindromic sequences that flank the invertible G-segment. Catalyzes site-specific recombination in the presence of the host factor Fis. Gin dimers bound to each of the gix sites and host factor Fis bound to the enhancer come together to form the synaptic complex. Each Gin monomer introduce
   6267..6294    -  terminator     T7Te terminator: phage T7 early transcription terminator
   6310..6381    -  terminator     rrnB T1 terminator: transcription terminator T1 from the E. coli rrnB gene
   6633..6917    -  promoter       araBAD promoter: araBAD; promoter of the L-arabinose operon of E. coli; the araC regulatory gene is transcribed in the opposite direction (Guzman et al., 1995)
   6944..7822    +  CDS            araC: L-arabinose regulatory protein; araC
   7884..7927    +  terminator     bacterial terminator: putative bacterial transcription terminator
   7951..7975    -  protein_bind   attB1: mutant version of attB; recombination site for the Gateway® BP reaction BP Clonase™
   7998..8095    +  promoter       cat promoter: promoter of the E. coli cat gene encoding chloramphenicol acetyltransferase
   8096..8752    +  CDS            cat: CAT_ECOLX - Experimental evidence at protein level: Swiss-Prot protein existence level 1. This enzyme is an effector of chloramphenicol resistance in bacteria. From Escherichia coli. This protein is used as a marker in many commonly used cloning vectors, such as pACYC184.
   8776..8870    +  terminator     lambda t0 terminator: transcription terminator from phage lambda
   8897..8923    +  misc_feature   bom (fragment): basis of mobility region from pBR322
   9022..9077    -  rep_origin     RSF ori (fragment): Plasmids containing the RSF 1030 origin of replication can be propagated in E. coli cells that contain additional plasmids with compatible origins.
   9157..9213    -  rep_origin     ColA ori (fragment): Plasmids containing the ColA origin of replication can be propagated in E. coli cells that contain additional plasmids with compatible origins.
>Addgene plasmid #241969 | ISA410: sfGFP | addgene full sequence | sequence record 482805 | Addgene NGS Result
GAGTTATACACAGGGCTGGGATCTATTCTTTTTATCTTTTTTTATTCTTTCTTTATTCTATAAATTATAA
CCACTTGAATATAAACAAAAAAAACACACAAAGGTCTAGCGGAATTTACAGAGGGTCTAGCAGAATTTAC
AAGTTTTCCAGCAAAGGTCTAGCAGAATTTACAGATACCCACAACTCAAAGGAAAAGGACTAGTAATTAT
CATTGACTAGCCCATCTCAATTGGTATAGTGATTAAAATCACCTAGACCAATTGAGATGTATGTCTGAAT
TAGTTGTTTTCAAAGCAAATGAACTAGCGATTAGTCGCTATGACTTAACGGAGCATGAAACCAAGCTAAT
TTTATGCTGTGTGGCACTACTCAACCCCACGATTGAAAACCCTACAAGGAAAGAACGGACGGTATCGTTC
ACTTATAACCAATACGCTCAGATGATGAACATCAGTAGGGAAAATGCTTATGGTGTATTAGCTAAAGCAA
CCAGAGAGCTGATGACGAGAACTGTGGAAATCAGGAATCCTTTGGTTAAAGGCTTTGAGATTTTCCAGTG
GACAAACTATGCCAAGTTCTCAAGCGAAAAATTAGAATTAGTTTTTAGTGAAGAGATATTGCCTTATCTT
TTCCAGTTAAAAAAATTCATAAAATATAATCTGGAACATGTTAAGTCTTTTGAAAACAAATACTCTATGA
GGATTTATGAGTGGTTATTAAAAGAACTAACACAAAAGAAAACTCACAAGGCAAATATAGAGATTAGCCT
TGATGAATTTAAGTTCATGTTAATGCTTGAAAATAACTACCATGAGTTTAAAAGGCTTAACCAATGGGTT
TTGAAACCAATAAGTAAAGATTTAAACACTTACAGCAATATGAAATTGGTGGTTGATAAGCGAGGCCGCC
CGACTGATACGTTGATTTTCCAAGTTGAACTAGATAGACAAATGGATCTCGTAACCGAACTTGAGAACAA
CCAGATAAAAATGAATGGTGACAAAATACCAACAACCATTACATCAGATTCCTACCTACATAACGGACTA
AGAAAAACACTACACGATGCTTTAACTGCAAAAATTCAGCTCACCAGTTTTGAGGCAAAATTTTTGAGTG
ACATGCAAAGTAAGTATGATCTCAATGGTTCGTTCTCATGGCTCACGCAAAAACAACGAACCACACTAGA
GAACATACTGGCTAAATACGGAAGGATCTGAGGTTCTTATGGCTCTTGTATCTATCAGTGAAGCATCAAG
ACTAACAAACAAAAGTAGAACAACTGTTCACCGTTACATATCAAAGGGAAAACTGTCCATATGCACAGAT
GAAAACGGTGTAAAAAAGATAGATACATCAGAGCTTTTACGAGTTTTTGGTGCATTCAAAGCTGTTCACC
ATGAACAGATCGACAATGTAACAGATGAACAGCATGTAACACCTAATAGAACAGGTGAAACCAGTAAAAC
AAAGCAACTAGAACATGAAATTGAACACCTGAGACAACTTGTTACAGCTCAACAGTCACACATAGACAGC
CTGAAACAGGCGATGCTGCTTATCGAATCAAAGCTGCCGACAACACGGGAGCCAGTGACGCCTCCCGTGG
GGAAAAAATCATGGCAATTCTGGAAGAAATAGCGCTTTCAGCCGGCAAACCGGCTGAAGCCGGATCTGCG
ATTCTGATAACAAACTAGCAACACCAGAACAGCCCGTTTGCGGGCAGCAAAACCCGTACCCTAGGTCTAG
GGCGGCGGATTTGTCCTACTCAGGAGGGTTCGTAACATCTCTGTAACTGCTTGAGACGTGGACTGTTGTG
ATATGCCATATATGCAGTGGTGTTCGCCGGCGCTGGTTCCGGCTGTCTTGCTTAGTTGTGAGTCGCCAGG
CAGTCATCGGTATGATCTGTACATGATTCGTCAGTGTGAGCACCACTGACGAGCAGATTTCCAGCTGAGA
CCTATAAACGCAGAAAGGCCCACCCGAAGGTGAGCCAGTGTGACTCTAGTAGAGAGCGTTCACCGACAAA
CAACAGATAAAACGAAAGGCCCAGTCTTTCGACTGAGCCTTTCGTTTTATTTGATGCCTGGTCATTTGTA
CAGTTCATCCATACCATGCGTGATGCCCGCTGCGGTTACGAACTCCAGCAGAACCATATGATCGCGTTTC
TCGTTCGGATCTTTAGACAGAACGCTTTGCGTGCTCAGATAGTGATTGTCTGGCAGCAGAACAGGACCAT
CACCGATTGGAGTGTTTTGCTGGTAGTGATCAGCCAGCTGCACGCTGCCATCCTCCACGTTGTGGCGAAT
TTTAAAATTCGCTTTAATGCCATTTTTTTGTTTATCGGCGGTGATGTAAACATTGTGGCTGTTAAAATTG
TATTCCAGCTTATGGCCCAGGATATTGCCGTCCTCTTTAAAGTCAATGCCTTTCAGCTCAATGCGGTTTA
CCAGGGTATCGCCTTCAAATTTCACTTCCGCACGCGTTTTGTACGTGCCGTCATCCTTAAAGGAAATCGT
GCGTTCCTGCACATAGCCTTCCGGCATGGCGGACTTGAAGAAGTCATGCTGCTTCATATGGTCCGGATAA
CGAGCAAAGCACTGAACACCATAAGTCAGCGTCGTTACCAGAGTCGGCCAAGGAACCGGCAGTTTACCAG
TAGTACAGATGAACTTCAGCGTCAGTTTACCATTAGTTGCGTCACCTTCACCCTCGCCACGCACGGAAAA
CTTATGACCGTTGACATCACCATCCAGTTCCACCAGAATAGGGACGACACCAGTGAACAGCTCTTCGCCT
TTACGCATCTAGTATTTCTCCTCTTTCTCTAGTAGCTAAGATCCGAACCTGCCGTTTCTTGAGTTGCCGC
GATGTTAAGAAAACATTCATAAATTAAATGTGAATTGCCGCACACATTATTAAATAAGATTTACAAAATG
TTCAAAATGACGCATGAAATCACGTTTCACTTTCGGTCTCACGTTGTATTGCGACGAATTGCCACGTTGT
CGCAGTGTCTGTACTGTGGGTTAATGTCTGTGATCGCCGTCGTGAGTTCGTGTCATCCGCGCATGATTCA
GATGGTCCTGGAGATCGTTGCTTGTACCGGCTGTTTGTGGCTCTACCACGTCTCATCAGAGATCCGAACG
GTTTATTACATACATCAGGTAAAACTGACCGATAAGCCGCTTTCTTTTGGGTATAGTGTCGTGGACAGTC
ATTCATCTTTCTGCCCCTCCAAAAGTAAAAACCCGCCGAAGCGGGTTTTTACGTAAAACAGGTGAAACTG
ACCGATAAGCCGCTTTCTTTTGGGTATAGTGTCGTGGACAGTCATTCATCTTTCTGCCCCTCCAAAAGCA
AAAACCCGCCGAAGCGGGTTTTTACGTAAACCAGGTGAAACTGACCGATAAGCCGCTTTCTTTTGGGTAT
AGCGTCGTGGACAGTCATTCATCTTTCTGCCCCTCCAAAAGCAAAAACCCGCCGAAGCGGGTTTTTACGT
AAATCAGGTGAAACTGACCGATAAGCCGGGTTCTGTCGTGGACAGTCATTCATCTAGGCCAGCAATCGCC
AGATCCTTAATCATCATCCCCGTACAGTTTGCGGGTAACTTCTTCGTCTTCCTCCTCGTCTTCGTCCAGA
TCCTGTTCAAGCCATGCTTCGTTTGATATGCCTTCCGCATCGACATCACCATAACCACCTGTATCGACGA
TATCGGCAATTTCTTCTCTACGATGCTCAATCCACAATGCGGCATCAGCGCGGCGGCTGGCGGCCCGTTC
TCGCGTGATTTTATCCAGATCCTCAAGTGATGGAGCGCCAGATGCTGTTTGGTTTTCCTCATCATCGGTA
TTGGTCTTAGGAGCACGCAGATCGGCTTTGATTTGCTCCAGCATCAGGGGCGGCACTTTTCCTCCATGCG
CCTCGATGAACTCAGCCGCTTCCAGCACTGACCAGTTATTTTCACGCTTTCGTTCGTATGCCAGCTTAAC
AATGCCAGCTTGCCCCATAGATAAAGCGTGCTTTTCCGCCTCCCGGCTTTCTTTTCGATAGTTATTCCGG
ATGCTGTAAATGGTGTTGATCAGGCTGCTTATCTGCGCGGAACAGCTGTTTAGCATGCTCGCGATACGGT
ATTCAGGCGGAGTACCTTCATCATCGTCTTTTTGCTGATCGCGCATTTCCTGCACCAGGCGAATACACGT
ATCCCTGGCGTTCTCCAGCATAAGGAGATGAGAAAGAGACTTTTCCAGAAGAGTGGTTTCCAGAACATCG
GCCCCGGACCGACGCAACATAGCGCGCGCGGCCTTCCGCGCTTCAACGTTATCTATCAGGTAATCGCCAA
CTTCGAACTCAAAGCGTTCACCATCATCATCCAGGGTGTCGCGCTCCAGGCGATCACGTAAGGTCCGGTG
GGCGCGGGTGATCACGTCATGATCATCTGAACGATCATTTATGCGCTTATTTTGGCGCTTCGCATTCTCG
ACTGCGGCACTGACAACGGCATTAACTCTTTGTTTTTCCGCTATTTCAGCCGCAATGTGATCACCTGCAT
GTTGATCATTAGAGTGATCAATGATCATGCTTTTTAGTGGCTTCCTGACTGGCTTATTTGGCTTGCGGCT
GTCCGTAGTCCTGGTGTCTTCTTTGAAGGCACGGAGATAACGACGTGCGGTATTAGGGTTAAGATTAAAC
TCGGCGGCATACTGTGCGATGGTGTAACCACCATCTCGCGCCAGGCGAGCAAAATTCTTCTTGTGATCGT
CCCAGGTCACTTATGCTTCCTTTCGAGATCCCAACAATATTCCTACTCAATGAACAAATGACTACTCGTA
GAATCGGTTAACACACCAGATTCAGATCCTTACCCTCTGAATCCTGCCGGTATACCCCATTGTTCGTTAT
CTTTATTTTTGGCTAAAACCGCATTAAGAGCTTCGTTTACCGTCATGCAATGCGGTAGGTTATCGAAGTT
TGATATCCCGCCAATATCAGGCGAACGCTTGTTTTTCAGGTAAGCATATTTCCGCGCAGCCGCCTCTACT
TTCTGCTTGAACTCATGTTTTTGAGTGCGTTTTTTGGATAACCGCAGATTGTCAGCCTTTGCTTTTGCCT
TAGCGATCCATGAAGTCAATTTTTTGAGGCTGGTTGTTCCGGCACCGCCGGAAACTGATCTTTTTGTTTT
TTTAACTTGTGACTTCTTATTCTTTATTGCCACGTCATCCTGACAGGGGGAGGGGGTATCATTTTGACAT
GGGGGTGTGGATAAAAAATTAAATAAAGCCAATGTCTTAGCGAGAACAGCTTTAACCTTGGTTGCCGCTG
ACGAAATCTTTAATTTGCTTTCTATCAGCGCATTTTTGGCTTGTTGTGCGAAGGCCAAAAAGGATGGTGT
AAACCGGTACAGGTTAGCGCGACGTTCACGGTGATCGCCGATAACAATCTCTACAGACAGAATACCTTTG
TTTACAGCTTCACGGAATGCACGAACGACGGTTGATTGGCTATAACCAGTTTCTGCCGCGATCAGGCGGT
GAGGCTTGTGAATGAAGTATTCACTGGTTGTTGCCGCGAGATTTGCACATTGCGACAGGATATGCCCGGC
GCTACGGGATAGACCGGAGTGTGTTACAAAGCAGGCCAATTCATAGCCAGAAAAAGTAAAATCGCTTTAA
GATCCCCGAGTTCTCTTAAACCAAGGTTTAGGATTGAAATGATGACGCCGGAAACTTCTTATAAAGCGTG
GAAACAGCCACATCATAGATGATTGCAACCTGCTTACGGGGGATGCCCTTCTCCAGCAATCGCCGCATTT
GCTGCCATGTTTCTTCTTGGTATTTAGGCCGACGCCCACCTATACGACCTTCTGCGCGAGCTGCATCAAG
TCCAGCGCGTGTACGTTCAACGATAAGCTCACGTTCCATTTCTGCCAGCGCCCCCATTACGTGAAAGAAA
AAGCGCCCCATTGGTGTACTGGTGTCGATGGAGTCAGTGAGACTCCGGAAGTTAATGCCTCTGTCACGCA
GCTCTTCCACCAGCACAACTAAGTGACGCATGCTGCGCCCAAGACGGTCTAACTTCCATACGACCAGGGT
ATCACCTCTGGAAAGTTACGGAGTACCTTTTTTAACCCAGGGCGCTCAGCCTTTTTGCCGCTCGCCTTGT
CCTCAAAAATTAGCTCACATCCTGCGCTTTCAAGAGCGTTTCGTTGTAAAGCAGTGTTTTGTTCATTTGT
TGATACGCGTACATAGCCTATTAGAGATCCTATAAACGCAGAAAGGCCCACCCGAAGGTGAGCCAGTGTG
ACTCTAGTAGAGAGCGTTCACCGACAAACAACAGATAAAACGAAAGGCCCAGTCTTTCGACTGAGCCTTT
CGTTTTATTTGATGCCTGGAGATCCTTATTGTGAGTCTGGCTGGTTAGTGGCCATGAGATATTCGATTGT
GTCAGTGAGATCATCCAGGTCGTCTTGGGTGATGCGGTACTCCTGATTGGATATCTTTGAGTAGTGTTCA
GCAATGGCGCGGGCAGCGTCGGTTTCGGCGGGGTCTACAGATAAAGCGTTAGAGCAATGTCTAACGTCGT
CGATGGTTGGTGGAATGAAAGCCATAATTATGCCTCACTGTAAGATCCGGGTATGGAGAAACAGTAGAGA
GTTGCGATAAAAAGCGTCAGGTAAGATCCGCTAATCTTATGGATAAAAATGCTATGGCATAGCAAAGTGT
GACGCCGTGCAAATAATCAATGTGGACTTTTCTGCCGTGATTATAGACACTTTTGTTACGCGTTTTTGTC
ATGGCTTTGGTCCCGCTTTGTTACAGAATGCTTTTAATAAGCGGGGTTACCGGTTTGGTTAGCGAGAAGA
GCCAGTAAAAGACGCAGTGACGGCAATGTCTGATGCAATATGGACAATTGGTTTCTTCTCTGAATGGCGG
GAGTATGAAAAGTATGGCTGAAGCGCAAAATGATCCCCTGCTGCCGGGATACTCGTTTAATGCCCATCTG
GTGGCGGGTTTAACGCCGATTGAGGCCAACGGTTATCTCGATTTTTTTATCGACCGACCGCTGGGAATGA
AAGGTTATATTCTCAATCTCACCATTCGCGGTCAGGGGGTGGTGAAAAATCAGGGACGAGAATTTGTTTG
CCGACCGGGTGATATTTTGCTGTTCCCGCCAGGAGAGATTCATCACTACGGTCGTCATCCGGAGGCTCGC
GAATGGTATCACCAGTGGGTTTACTTTCGTCCGCGCGCCTACTGGCATGAATGGCTTAACTGGCCGTCAA
TATTTGCCAATACGGGGTTCTTTCGCCCGGATGAAGCGCACCAGCCGCATTTCAGCGACCTGTTTGGGCA
AATCATTAACGCCGGGCAAGGGGAAGGGCGCTATTCGGAGCTGCTGGCGATAAATCTGCTTGAGCAATTG
TTGCTGCGGCGCATGGAAGCGATTAACGAGTCGCTCCATCCACCGATGGATAATCGGGTACGCGAGGCTT
GTCAGTACATCAGCGATCACCTGGCAGACAGCAATTTTGATATCGCCAGCGTCGCACAGCATGTTTGCTT
GTCGCCGTCGCGTCTGTCACGTCTTTTCCGCCAGCAGTTAGGGATTAGCGTCTTAAGCTGGCGCGAGGAC
CAACGTATCAGCCAGGCGAAGCTGCTTTTGAGCACCACCCGGATGCCTATCGCCACCGTCGGTCGCAATG
TTGGTTTTGACGATCAACTCTATTTCTCGCGGGTATTTAAAAAATGCACCGGGGCCAGCCCGAGCGAGTT
CCGTGCCGGTTGTGAAGAAAAAGTGAATGATGTAGCCGTCAAGTTGTCATAATTGGTAACGAATCAGACA
ATTGACGGCTCGATGGAGTAGCATAGAGATCTCATGAATTCCAGAAATCATCCTTAGCGAAAGCTAAGGA
TTTTTTTTATCTGAAATTCTGCCTCGTGATACCAATTCGGAGCCTGCTTTTTTGTACAAACTTGTTGATA
ATGGCAATTCTTGATCGGGCACGTAAGAGGTTCCAACTTTCACCATAATGAAATAAGATCACTACCGGGC
GTATTTTTTGAGTTATCGAGATTTTCAGGAGCTAAGGAAGCTAAAATGGAGAAAAAAATCACTGGATATA
CCACCGTTGATATATCCCAATGGCATCGTAAAGAACATTTTGAGGCATTTCAGTCAGTTGCTCAATGTAC
CTATAACCAGACCGTTCAGCTGGATATTACGGCCTTTTTAAAGACCGTAAAGAAAAATAAGCACAAGTTT
TATCCGGCCTTTATTCACATTCTTGCCCGCCTGATGAATGCTCATCCGGAATTTCGTATGGCAATGAAAG
ACGGTGAGCTGGTGATATGGGATAGTGTTCACCCTTGTTACACCGTTTTCCATGAGCAAACTGAAACGTT
TTCATCGCTCTGGAGTGAATACCACGACGATTTCCGGCAGTTTCTACACATATATTCGCAAGATGTGGCG
TGTTACGGTGAAAACCTGGCCTATTTCCCTAAAGGGTTTATTGAGAATATGTTTTTCGTCTCAGCCAATC
CCTGGGTGAGTTTCACCAGTTTTGATTTAAACGTGGCCAATATGGACAACTTCTTCGCCCCCGTTTTCAC
CATGGGCAAATATTATACGCAAGGCGACAAGGTGCTGATGCCGCTGGCGATTCAGGTTCATCATGCCGTT
TGTGATGGCTTCCATGTCGGCAGAATGCTTAATGAATTACAACAGTACTGCGATGAGTGGCAGGGCGGGG
CGTAATTTGATATCGAGCTCGCTTGGACTCCTGTTGATAGATCCAGTAATGACCTCAGAACTCCATCTGG
ATTTGTTCAGAACGCTCGGTTGCCGCCGGGCGTTTTTTATTGGTGAGAATCCAAGCCTCGAGCACCGCCG
GACATCAGCGCTAGCGGAGTGTATACTGGCTTACTATGTTGGCACTGATGAGAGTGTCAGTGAAGTGCTT
CATGTGGCAGGAGAAAAAAGGCTGCACCGGTGCGTCAGCAGAATATGTGATACAGGATATATTCCGCTTC
CTCGCTCACTGGCTCGCTACGCTCGGTCGTTCGACTGCGGCGAGCGGAAATGGCTTACGAACGGGGCGGA
GATTTCCTGGAAGATGCCAGGAAGATACTTAACAGGGAAGTGAGAGGGCCGCGGCAAAGCCGTTTTTCCA
TAGGCTCCGCCCCCCTGACAAGCATCACGAAATCTGACGCTCAGTCTGAATGACCTGTCACGGGATAATC
CGAAGTGGTCAGACTGGAAAATCAGAGGGCAGGAACTGCTGAACAGCAAAAAGTCAGATAGCACCACATA
GCAGACCCGCCATAAAACGCCCTGAGAAGCCCGTGACGGGCTTTTCTTGTATTATGGGTAGTTTCCTTGC
ATGAATCCATAAAAGGCGCCTGTAGTGCCATTTACCCCCATTCACTGCCAGAGCCGTGAGCGCAGCGAAC
TGAATGTCACGAAAAAGACAGCGACTCAGGTGCCTGATGGTCGGAGACAAAAGGAATATTCAGCGATTTG
CCCGAGCTTGCGAGGGTGCTACTTAAGCCTTTAGGGTTTTAAGGTCTGTTTTGTAGAGGAGCAAACAGCG
TTTGCGACATCCTTTTGTAATACTGCGGAACTGACTAAAGTAGT
